>Addgene plasmid #142125 | TFORF2628 | addgene full sequence | sequence record 395726 | Addgene NGS Result
TTAATGTAGTCTTATGCAATACTCTTGTAGTCTTGCAACATGGTAACGATGAGTTAGCAACATGCCTTAC
AAGGAGAGAAAAAGCACCGTGCATGCCGATTGGTGGAAGTAAGGTGGTACGATCGTGCCTTATTAGGAAG
GCAACAGACGGGTCTGACATGGATTGGACGAACCACTGAATTGCCGCATTGCAGAGATATTGTATTTAAG
TGCCTAGCTCGATACATAAACGGGTCTCTCTGGTTAGACCAGATCTGAGCCTGGGAGCTCTCTGGCTAAC
TAGGGAACCCACTGCTTAAGCCTCAATAAAGCTTGCCTTGAGTGCTTCAAGTAGTGTGTGCCCGTCTGTT
GTGTGACTCTGGTAACTAGAGATCCCTCAGACCCTTTTAGTCAGTGTGGAAAATCTCTAGCAGTGGCGCC
CGAACAGGGACTTGAAAGCGAAAGGGAAACCAGAGGAGCTCTCTCGACGCAGGACTCGGCTTGCTGAAGC
GCGCACGGCAAGAGGCGAGGGGCGGCGACTGGTGAGTACGCCAAAAATTTTGACTAGCGGAGGCTAGAAG
GAGAGAGATGGGTGCGAGAGCGTCAGTATTAAGCGGGGGAGAATTAGATCGCGATGGGAAAAAATTCGGT
TAAGGCCAGGGGGAAAGAAAAAATATAAATTAAAACATATAGTATGGGCAAGCAGGGAGCTAGAACGATT
CGCAGTTAATCCTGGCCTGTTAGAAACATCAGAAGGCTGTAGACAAATACTGGGACAGCTACAACCATCC
CTTCAGACAGGATCAGAAGAACTTAGATCATTATATAATACAGTAGCAACCCTCTATTGTGTGCATCAAA
GGATAGAGATAAAAGACACCAAGGAAGCTTTAGACAAGATAGAGGAAGAGCAAAACAAAAGTAAGACCAC
CGCACAGCAAGCGGCCGCTGATCTTCAGACCTGGAGGAGGAGATATGAGGGACAATTGGAGAAGTGAATT
ATATAAATATAAAGTAGTAAAAATTGAACCATTAGGAGTAGCACCCACCAAGGCAAAGAGAAGAGTGGTG
CAGAGAGAAAAAAGAGCAGTGGGAATAGGAGCTTTGTTCCTTGGGTTCTTGGGAGCAGCAGGAAGCACTA
TGGGCGCAGCGTCAATGACGCTGACGGTACAGGCCAGACAATTATTGTCTGGTATAGTGCAGCAGCAGAA
CAATTTGCTGAGGGCTATTGAGGCGCAACAGCATCTGTTGCAACTCACAGTCTGGGGCATCAAGCAGCTC
CAGGCAAGAATCCTGGCTGTGGAAAGATACCTAAAGGATCAACAGCTCCTGGGGATTTGGGGTTGCTCTG
GAAAACTCATTTGCACCACTGCTGTGCCTTGGAATGCTAGTTGGAGTAATAAATCTCTGGAACAGATTTG
GAATCACACGACCTGGATGGAGTGGGACAGAGAAATTAACAATTACACAAGCTTAATACACTCCTTAATT
GAAGAATCGCAAAACCAGCAAGAAAAGAATGAACAAGAATTATTGGAATTAGATAAATGGGCAAGTTTGT
GGAATTGGTTTAACATAACAAATTGGCTGTGGTATATAAAATTATTCATAATGATAGTAGGAGGCTTGGT
AGGTTTAAGAATAGTTTTTGCTGTACTTTCTATAGTGAATAGAGTTAGGCAGGGATATTCACCATTATCG
TTTCAGACCCACCTCCCAACCCCGAGGGGACCCATGCATTGCATCTCAATTAGTCAGCAACCAGGTGTGG
AAAGTCCCCAGGCTCCCCAGCAGGCAGAAGTATGCAAAGCATGCGTCTCAATTAGTCAGCAACCATAGTC
CCGCCCCTAACTCCGCCCATCCCGCCCCTAACTCCGCCCAGTTCCGCCCATTCTCCGCCCCATGGCTGAC
TAATTTTTTTTATTTATGCAGAGGCCGAGGCCGCCTCGGCCTCTGAGCTATTCCAGAAGTAGTGAGGAGG
CTTTTTTGGAGGCCTAGGCTTTTGCAAAAAGCTTTCTAGAGGTACCACCGGAGCTTACCATGACCGAGTA
CAAGCCCACGGTGCGCCTCGCCACCCGCGACGACGTCCCCAGGGCCGTACGCACCCTCGCCGCCGCGTTC
GCCGACTACCCCGCCACGCGCCACACCGTCGATCCGGACCGCCACATCGAGCGGGTCACCGAGCTGCAAG
AACTCTTCCTCACGCGCGTCGGGCTCGACATCGGCAAGGTGTGGGTCGCGGACGACGGCGCCGCCGTGGC
GGTCTGGACCACGCCGGAGAGCGTCGAAGCGGGGGCGGTGTTCGCCGAGATCGGCCCGCGCATGGCCGAG
TTGAGCGGTTCCCGGCTGGCCGCGCAGCAACAGATGGAAGGCCTCCTGGCGCCGCACCGGCCCAAGGAGC
CCGCGTGGTTCCTGGCCACCGTCGGCGTCTCGCCCGACCACCAGGGCAAGGGTCTGGGCAGCGCCGTCGT
GCTCCCCGGAGTGGAGGCGGCCGAGCGCGCCGGGGTGCCCGCCTTCCTGGAGACCTCCGCGCCCCGCAAC
CTCCCCTTCTACGAGCGGCTCGGCTTCACCGTCACCGCCGACGTCGAGGTGCCCGAAGGACCGCGCACCT
GGTGCATGACCCGCAAGCCCGGTGCCAGTTAACGAATTCTAGATCTTGAGACAAATGGCAGTATTCATCC
ACAATTTTAAAAGAAAAGGGGGGATTGGGGGGTACAGTGCAGGGGAAAGAATAGTAGACATAATAGCAAC
AGACATACAAACTAAAGAATTACAAAAACAAATTACAAAAATTCAAAATTTTCGGGTTTATTACAGGGAC
AGCAGAGATCCACTTTGGCGCCGGCTCGAGGCCTGCAGGTGCAAAGATGGATAAAGTTTTAAACAGAGAG
GAATCTTTGCAGCTAATGGACCTTCTAGGTCTTGAAAGGAGTGGGAATTGGCTCCGGTGCCCGTCAGTGG
GCAGAGCGCACATCGCCCACAGTCCCCGAGAAGTTGGGGGGAGGGGTCGGCAATTGAACCGGTGCCTAGA
GAAGGTGGCGCGGGGTAAACTGGGAAAGTGATGTCGTGTACTGGCTCCGCCTTTTTCCCGAGGGTGGGGG
AGAACCGTATATAAGTGCAGTAGTCGCCGTGAACGTTCTTTTTCGCAACGGGTTTGCCGCCAGAACACAG
GTAAGTGCCGTGTGTGGTTCCCGCGGGCCTGGCCTCTTTACGGGTTATGGCCCTTGCGTGCCTTGAATTA
CTTCCACCTGGCTGCAGTACGTGATTCTTGATCCCGAGCTTCGGGTTGGAAGTGGGTGGGAGAGTTCGAG
GCCTTGCGCTTAAGGAGCCCCTTCGCCTCGTGCTTGAGTTGAGGCCTGGCCTGGGCGCTGGGGCCGCCGC
GTGCGAATCTGGTGGCACCTTCGCGCCTGTCTCGCTGCTTTCGATAAGTCTCTAGCCATTTAAAATTTTT
GATGACCTGCTGCGACGCTTTTTTTCTGGCAAGATAGTCTTGTAAATGCGGGCCAAGATCTGCACACTGG
TATTTCGGTTTTTGGGGCCGCGGGCGGCGACGGGGCCCGTGCGTCCCAGCGCACATGTTCGGCGAGGCGG
GGCCTGCGAGCGCGGCCACCGAGAATCGGACGGGGGTAGTCTCAAGCTGGCCGGCCTGCTCTGGTGCCTG
GCCTCGCGCCGCCGTGTATCGCCCCGCCCTGGGCGGCAAGGCTGGCCCGGTCGGCACCAGTTGCGTGAGC
GGAAAGATGGCCGCTTCCCGGCCCTGCTGCAGGGAGCTCAAAATGGAGGACGCGGCGCTCGGGAGAGCGG
GCGGGTGAGTCACCCACACAAAGGAAAAGGGCCTTTCCGTCCTCAGCCGTCGCTTCATGTGACTCCACGG
AGTACCGGGCGCCGTCCAGGCACCTCGATTAGTTCTCGAGCTTTTGGAGTACGTCGTCTTTAGGTTGGGG
GGAGGGGTTTTATGCGATGGAGTTTCCCCACACTGAGTGGGTGGAGACTGAAGTTAGGCCAGCTTGGCAC
TTGATGTAATTCTCCTTGGAATTTGCCCTTTTTGAGTTTGGATCTTGGTTCATTCTCAAGCCTCAGACAG
TGGTTCAAAGTTTTTTTCTTCCATTTCAGGTGTCGTGAGGCTAGCACCGCCACCATGCAGAGTAATAAAA
CTTTTAACTTGGAGAAGCAAAACCATACTCCAAGAAAGCATCATCAACATCACCACCAGCAGCAGCACCA
CCAGCAGCAACAGCAGCAGCCGCCACCACCGCCAATACCTGCAAATGGGCAACAGGCCAGCAGCCAAAAT
GAAGGCTTGACTATTGACCTGAAGAATTTTAGAAAACCAGGAGAGAAGACCTTCACCCAACGAAGCCGTC
TTTTTGTGGGAAATCTTCCTCCCGACATCACTGAGGAAGAAATGAGGAAACTATTTGAGAAATATGGAAA
GGCAGGCGAAGTCTTCATTCATAAGGATAAAGGATTTGGCTTTATCCGCTTGGAAACCCGAACCCTAGCG
GAGATTGCCAAAGTGGAGCTGGACAATATGCCACTCCGTGGAAAGCAGCTGCGTGTGCGCTTTGCCTGCC
ATAGTGCATCCCTTACAGTTCGAAACCTTCCTCAGTATGTGTCCAACGAACTGCTGGAAGAAGCCTTTTC
TGTGTTTGGCCAGGTAGAGAGGGCTGTAGTCATTGTGGATGATCGAGGAAGGCCCTCAGGAAAAGGCATT
GTTGAGTTCTCAGGGAAGCCAGCTGCTCGGAAAGCTCTGGACAGATGCAGTGAAGGCTCCTTCCTGCTAA
CCACATTTCCTCGTCCTGTGACTGTGGAGCCCATGGACCAGTTAGATGATGAAGAGGGACTTCCAGAGAA
GCTGGTTATAAAAAACCAGCAATTTCACAAGGAACGAGAGCAGCCACCCAGATTTGCACAGCCTGGCTCC
TTTGAGTATGAATATGCCATGCGCTGGAAGGCACTCATTGAGATGGAGAAGCAGCAGCAGGACCAAGTGG
ACCGCAACATCAAGGAGGCTCGTGAGAAGCTGGAGATGGAGATGGAAGCTGCACGCCATGAGCACCAGGT
CATGCTAATGAGACAGGATTTGATGAGGCGCCAAGAAGAACTTCGGAGGATGGAAGAGCTGCACAACCAA
GAGGTGCAAAAACGAAAGCAACTGGAGCTCAGGCAGGAGGAAGAGCGCAGGCGCCGTGAAGAAGAGATGC
GGCGGCAGCAAGAAGAAATGATGCGGCGACAGCAGGAAGGATTCAAGGGAACCTTCCCTGATGCGAGAGA
GCAGGAGATTCGGATGGGTCAGATGGCTATGGGAGGTGCTATGGGCATAAACAACAGAGGTGCCATGCCC
CCTGCTCCTGTGCCAGCTGGTACCCCAGCTCCTCCAGGACCTGCCACTATGATGCCGGATGGAACTTTGG
GATTGACCCCACCAACAACTGAACGCTTTGGTCAGGCTGCTACAATGGAAGGAATTGGGGCAATTGGTGG
AACTCCTCCTGCATTCAACCGTGCAGCTCCTGGAGCTGAATTTGCCCCAAACAAACGTCGCCGATACTAG
TAATGAACTAGTCCGTAACTTGAAAGTATTTCGATTTCTTGGCTTTATATATCTTGTGGAAAGGACGAAT
GATTACGTATCTGACTAAATAGACGCGTTAAGTCGACAATCAACCTCTGGATTACAAAATTTGTGAAAGA
TTGACTGGTATTCTTAACTATGTTGCTCCTTTTACGCTATGTGGATACGCTGCTTTAATGCCTTTGTATC
ATGCTATTGCTTCCCGTATGGCTTTCATTTTCTCCTCCTTGTATAAATCCTGGTTGCTGTCTCTTTATGA
GGAGTTGTGGCCCGTTGTCAGGCAACGTGGCGTGGTGTGCACTGTGTTTGCTGACGCAACCCCCACTGGT
TGGGGCATTGCCACCACCTGTCAGCTCCTTTCCGGGACTTTCGCTTTCCCCCTCCCTATTGCCACGGCGG
AACTCATCGCCGCCTGCCTTGCCCGCTGCTGGACAGGGGCTCGGCTGTTGGGCACTGACAATTCCGTGGT
GTTGTCGGGGAAATCATCGTCCTTTCCTTGGCTGCTCGCCTGTGTTGCCACCTGGATTCTGCGCGGGACG
TCCTTCTGCTACGTCCCTTCGGCCCTCAATCCAGCGGACCTTCCTTCCCGCGGCCTGCTGCCGGCTCTGC
GGCCTCTTCCGCGTCTTCGCCTTCGCCCTCAGACGAGTCGGATCTCCCTTTGGGCCGCCTCCCCGCGTCG
ACTTTAAGACCAATGACTTACAAGGCAGCTGTAGATCTTAGCCACTTTTTAAAAGAAAAGGGGGGACTGG
AAGGGCTAATTCACTCCCAACGAAGACAAGATCTGCTTTTTGCTTGTACTGGGTCTCTCTGGTTAGACCA
GATCTGAGCCTGGGAGCTCTCTGGCTAACTAGGGAACCCACTGCTTAAGCCTCAATAAAGCTTGCCTTGA
GTGCTTCAAGTAGTGTGTGCCCGTCTGTTGTGTGACTCTGGTAACTAGAGATCCCTCAGACCCTTTTAGT
CAGTGTGGAAAATCTCTAGCAGTACGTATAGTAGTTCATGTCATCTTATTATTCAGTATTTATAACTTGC
AAAGAAATGAATATCAGAGAGTGAGAGGAACTTGTTTATTGCAGCTTATAATGGTTACAAATAAAGCAAT
AGCATCACAAATTTCACAAATAAAGCATTTTTTTCACTGCATTCTAGTTGTGGTTTGTCCAAACTCATCA
ATGTATCTTATCATGTCTGGCTCTAGCTATCCCGCCCCTAACTCCGCCCATCCCGCCCCTAACTCCGCCC
AGTTCCGCCCATTCTCCGCCCCATGGCTGACTAATTTTTTTTATTTATGCAGAGGCCGAGGCCGCCTCGG
CCTCTGAGCTATTCCAGAAGTAGTGAGGAGGCTTTTTTGGAGGCCTAGGGACGTACCCAATTCGCCCTAT
AGTGAGTCGTATTACGCGCGCTCACTGGCCGTCGTTTTACAACGTCGTGACTGGGAAAACCCTGGCGTTA
CCCAACTTAATCGCCTTGCAGCACATCCCCCTTTCGCCAGCTGGCGTAATAGCGAAGAGGCCCGCACCGA
TCGCCCTTCCCAACAGTTGCGCAGCCTGAATGGCGAATGGG
[124 nt withheld, positions 7112-7235]
C
[91 nt withheld, positions 7237-7327]
A
[49 nt withheld, positions 7329-7377]
CCTTTGACGTTGGAGTCCACGTTCTTT
[37 nt withheld, positions 7405-7441]
ACCCTATCTCGGTCTATTCTTTTGATTTATAAGGGATTTTGCCGATTTCGGCCTATTGGTTAAAAAATGA
GCTGATTTAACAAAAATTTAACGCGAATTTTAACAAAATATTAACGCTTACAATTTAGGTGGCACTTTTC
GGGGAAATGTGCGCGGAACCCCTATTTGTTTATTTTTCTAAATACATTCAAATATGTATCCGCTCATGAG
ACAATAACCCTGATAAATGCTTCAATAATATTGAAAAAGGAAGAGTATGAGTATTCAACATTTCCGTGTC
GCCCTTATTCCCTTTTTTGCGGCATTTTGCCTTCCTGTTTTTGCTCACCCAGAAACGCTGGTGAAAGTAA
AAGATGCTGAAGATCAGTTGGGTGCACGAGTGGGTTACATCGAACTGGATCTCAACAGCGGTAAGATCCT
TGAGAGTTTTCGCCCCGAAGAACGTTTTCCAATGATGAGCACTTTTAAAGTTCTGCTATGTGGCGCGGTA
TTATCCCGTATTGACGCCGGGCAAGAGCAACTCGGTCGCCGCATACACTATTCTCAGAATGACTTGGTTG
AGTACTCACCAGTCACAGAAAAGCATCTTACGGATGGCATGACAGTAAGAGAATTATGCAGTGCTGCCAT
AACCATGAGTGATAACACTGCGGCCAACTTACTTCTGACAACGATCGGAGGACCGAAGGAGCTAACCGCT
TTTTTGCACAACATGGGGGATCATGTAACTCGCCTTGATCGTTGGGAACCGGAGCTGAATGAAGCCATAC
CAAACGACGAGCGTGACACCACGATGCCTGTAGCAATGGCAACAACGTTGCGCAAACTATTAACTGGCGA
ACTACTTACTCTAGCTTCCCGGCAACAATTAATAGACTGGATGGAGGCGGATAAAGTTGCAGGACCACTT
CTGCGCTCGGCCCTTCCGGCTGGCTGGTTTATTGCTGATAAATCTGGAGCCGGTGAGCGTGGGTCTCGCG
GTATCATTGCAGCACTGGGGCCAGATGGTAAGCCCTCCCGTATCGTAGTTATCTACACGACGGGGAGTCA
GGCAACTATGGATGAACGAAATAGACAGATCGCTGAGATAGGTGCCTCACTGATTAAGCATTGGTAACTG
TCAGACCAAGTTTACTCATATATACTTTAGATTGATTTAAAACTTCATTTTTAATTTAAAAGGATCTAGG
TGAAGATCCTTTTTGATAATCTCATGACCAAAATCCCTTAACGTGAGTTTTCGTTCCACTGAGCGTCAGA
CCCCGTAGAAAAGATCAAAGGATCTTCTTGAGATCCTTTTTTTCTGCGCGTAATCTGCTGCTTGCAAACA
AAAAAACCACCGCTACCAGCGGTGGTTTGTTTGCCGGATCAAGAGCTACCAACTCTTTTTCCGAAGGTAA
CTGGCTTCAGCAGAGCGCAGATACCAAATACTGTTCTTCTAGTGTAGCCGTAGTTAGGCCACCACTTCAA
GAACTCTGTAGCACCGCCTACATACCTCGCTCTGCTAATCCTGTTACCAGTGGCTGCTGCCAGTGGCGAT
AAGTCGTGTCTTACCGGGTTGGACTCAAGACGATAGTTACCGGATAAGGCGCAGCGGTCGGGCTGAACGG
GGGGTTCGTGCACACAGCCCAGCTTGGAGCGAACGACCTACACCGAACTGAGATACCTACAGCGTGAGCT
ATGAGAAAGCGCCACGCTTCCCGAAGGGAGAAAGGCGGACAGGTATCCGGTAAGCGGCAGGGTCGGAACA
GGAGAGCGCACGAGGGAGCTTCCAGGGGGAAACGCCTGGTATCTTTATAGTCCTGTCGGGTTTCGCCACC
TCTGACTTGAGCGTCGATTTTTGTGATGCTCGTCAGGGGGGCGGAGCCTATGGAAAAACGCCAGCAACGC
GGCCTTTTTACGGTTCCTGGCCTTTTGCTGGCCTTTTGCTCACATGTTCTTTCCTGCGTTATCCCCTGAT
TCTGTGGATAACCGTATTACCGCCTTTGAGTGAGCTGATACCGCTCGCCGCAGCCGAACGACCGAGCGCA
GCGAGTCAGTGAGCGAGGAAGCGGAAGAGCGCCCAATACGCAAACCGCCTCTCCCCGCGCGTTGGCCGAT
TCATTAATGCAGCTGGCACGACAGGTTTCCCGACTGGAAAGCGGGCAGTGAGCGCAACGCAATTAATGTG
AGTTAGCTCACTCATTAGGCACCCCAGGCTTTACACTTTATGCTTCCGGCTCGTATGTTGTGTGGAATTG
TGAGCGGATAACAATTTCACACAGGAAACAGCTATGACCATGATTACGCCAAGCGCGCAATTAACCCTCA
CTAAAGGGAACAAAAGCTGGAGCTGCAAGC
Features (pLannotate 1.2.2; 31 found; start..end, strand, type, name):
      5..231     +  promoter       RSV promoter: Rous sarcoma virus enhancer/promoter
    232..412     +  LTR            5' LTR (truncated): truncated 5' long terminal repeat (LTR) from HIV-1
    459..584     +  misc_feature   HIV-1 Ψ: packaging signal of human immunodeficiency virus type 1
    568..931     +  CDS            HIV-1 gag (fragment): gag protein from human immunodeficiency virus 1; gag
   1077..1310    +  misc_feature   RRE: The Rev response element (RRE) of HIV-1 allows for Rev-dependent mRNA export from the nucleus to the cytoplasm.
   1687..1713    +  CDS            Rev (fragment): human immunodeficiency virus 1 (HIV-1) Rev protein; rev; enhances nuclear export of unspliced and incompletely spliced viral mRNAs
   1720..1743    +  promoter       SV40 promoter (fragment): SV40 early promoter
   1744..1815    +  promoter       SV40 promoter (fragment): SV40 enhancer and early promoter
   1839..1974    +  rep_origin     SV40 ori: SV40 origin of replication
   2020..2616    +  CDS            PuroR (fragment): puromycin N-acetyltransferase; pac from Streptomyces; confers resistance to puromycin
   2665..2782    +  misc_feature   cPPT/CTS: central polypurine tract and central termination sequence of HIV-1
   2847..2913    +  CDS            small t antigen (fragment): SV40 (simian virus 40) small t antigen
   2920..4098    +  promoter       EF-1α promoter: strong constitutive promoter for human elongation factor EF-1α
   4115..5527    +  CDS            NONO: NONO_HUMAN - Also known as NRB54. Experimental evidence at protein level: Swiss-Prot protein existence level 1. DNA- and RNA binding protein, involved in several nuclear processes. Binds the conventional octamer sequence in double-stranded DNA. Also binds single-stranded DNA and RNA at a site independent of the duplex site. Involved in pre-mRNA splicing, probably as a heterodimer with SFPQ. Interacts with U5 snRNA, probably by binding to a purine-rich sequence located on the 3' side of U5 snRNA stem 1b. Together with PSPC1, required for the formation of nuclear paraspeckles. The SFPQ-NONO hete
   5543..5596    +  promoter       U6 promoter (fragment): RNA polymerase III promoter for human U6 snRNA
   5638..6226    +  misc_feature   WPRE: woodchuck hepatitis virus posttranscriptional regulatory element
   6277..6296    +  misc_feature   cPPT/CTS (fragment): central polypurine tract and central termination sequence of HIV-1
   6298..6531    +  LTR            3' LTR (ΔU3): self-inactivating 3' long terminal repeat (LTR) from HIV-1
   6609..6730    +  polyA_signal   SV40 poly(A) signal: SV40 polyadenylation signal
   6770..6905    +  rep_origin     SV40 ori: SV40 origin of replication
   6926..6944    -  promoter       T7 promoter: promoter for bacteriophage T7 RNA polymerase
   6952..7107    +  CDS            lacZα (fragment): LacZα fragment of β-galactosidase; lacZ fragment
   7112..7540    +  rep_origin     f1 ori (sequence partly withheld): f1 bacteriophage origin of replication; arrow indicates direction of (+) strand synthesis
   7593..7697    +  promoter       AmpR promoter: bla
   7698..8558    +  CDS            AmpR: β-lactamase; bla; confers resistance to ampicillin, carbenicillin, and related antibiotics
   8729..9317    +  rep_origin     ori: high-copy-number ColE1/pMB1/pBR322/pUC origin of replication
   9500..9592    +  CDS            lacI (fragment): lac repressor; lacI; The lac repressor binds to the lac operator to inhibit transcription in E. coli. This inhibition can be relieved by adding lactose or isopropyl-β-D-thiogalactopyranoside (IPTG).
   9605..9626    +  protein_bind   CAP binding site: CAP binding activates transcription in the presence of cAMP. E. coli catabolite activator protein
   9641..9671    +  promoter       lac promoter: promoter for the E. coli lac operon
   9679..9695    +  protein_bind   lac operator: The lac repressor binds to the lac operator to inhibit transcription in E. coli. This inhibition can be relieved by adding lactose or isopropyl-β-D-thiogalactopyranoside (IPTG). lac repressor encoded by lacI
   9740..9758    +  promoter       T3 promoter: promoter for bacteriophage T3 RNA polymerase
