[The description below was written by a language model from this plasmid's Addgene catalogue record and pLannotate feature annotations shown in this document.]
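Description:
TFORF2628 is a lentiviral mammalian expression plasmid built on the pLX_TRC317 backbone, one member of a barcoded library of human transcription factor open reading frames. It is propagated in E. coli as a high-copy plasmid through a ColE1/pUC-type origin with ampicillin selection (AmpR). An f1 origin and remnants of a lac/T3/T7 cloning region are also present in the bacterial portion. The viral portion has a third-generation-style layout. An RSV promoter drives a truncated HIV-1 5' LTR, followed by the Ψ packaging signal, a gag fragment, the Rev response element and a cPPT/CTS. A self-inactivating ΔU3 3' LTR and an SV40 polyadenylation signal close the transfer cassette. Because the LTR repeats can recombine during bacterial growth, the depositor cautions that recombined clones may arise.

The payload is the human NONO coding sequence, a synthesized ORF corresponding to several listed RefSeq and Ensembl transcripts, expressed from the strong constitutive EF-1α promoter. A WPRE downstream enhances transcript stability and expression. NONO (p54nrb) is a DNA- and RNA-binding nuclear protein involved in pre-mRNA splicing and paraspeckle formation. A separate upstream cassette, with SV40 early promoter fragments driving puromycin N-acetyltransferase, allows selection of transduced cells. According to the record, each library plasmid carries a unique 24-bp barcode that identifies its ORF in pooled screens. The barcode is not annotated in the feature table, so its position is not stated, although a short U6 promoter fragment lies between the ORF and the WPRE. The construct is intended for stable overexpression of NONO, individually or in pooled screens such as studies of directed differentiation.
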