Addgene plasmid #142125: TFORF2628
Purpose: Lentiviral vector for overexpressing transcription factor ORFs with unique 24-bp barcodes. Barcodes facilitate identification of transcription factors in pooled screens.
Depositing lab: Feng Zhang. Depositing organization: Broad Institute. Publication: A transcription factor atlas of directed differentiation. Joung J, Ma S, Tay T, Geiger-Schuller KR, Kirchgatterer PC, Verdine VK, Guo B, Arias-Garcia MA, Allen WE, Singh A, Kuksenko O, Abudayyeh OO, Gootenberg JS, Fu Z, Macrae RK, Buenrostro JD, Regev A, Zhang F. Cell. 2023 Jan 5;186(1):209-229.e26. doi: 10.1016/j.cell.2022.11.026. PubMed 36608654.
Backbone
  Vector backbone: pLX_TRC317
  Backbone manufacturer: Broad Institute Genetic Perturbation Platform
  Backbone size w/o insert (bp): 8264
  Vector type: Mammalian Expression, Lentiviral
  Selectable markers: Puromycin
Growth in bacteria
  Bacterial resistance: Ampicillin, 100 μg/mL
  Growth temperature: 37°C
  Growth strain: NEB Stable
  Copy number: High Copy
Gene/Insert
  Gene/Insert name: NONO
  Species: H. sapiens (human)
  Insert size (bp): 1517
  Entrez Gene: NONO (a.k.a. MRXS34, NMT55, NRB54, P54, P54NRB, PPP1R114)
  Promoter: EF1a
  Cloning method: Unknown
  Sequencing primers: 5′ GGGTGGAGACTGAAGTTAGGCCAG; 3′ CACATAGCGTAAAAGGAGCAACATAG
Terms and licenses: Academic/Nonprofit Terms; Industry Terms: Not Available to Industry
Depositor comments: NM_001145409,NM_007363,NM_001145408,ENST00000276079,ENST00000373856,ENST00000373841 . The transcription factor ORF portion of this plasmid was synthesized by Genewiz. Please test multiple small colonies in case of plasmid recombination. To make this collection available in a timely manner, a portion of this collection was not fully sequenced by Addgene. If an Addgene verified full plasmid sequence is not available, please contact us prior to placing an order to request the full sequence.
How to cite: TFORF2628 was a gift from Feng Zhang (Addgene plasmid # 142125 ; http://n2t.net/addgene:142125 ; RRID:Addgene_142125)
