>Addgene plasmid #142125 | TFORF2628 | depositor partial sequence | sequence record 278512 | Insert
ACCGCCACCATGCAGAGTAATAAAACTTTTAACTTGGAGAAGCAAAACCATACTCCAAGAAAGCATCATC
AACATCACCACCAGCAGCAGCACCACCAGCAGCAACAGCAGCAGCCGCCACCACCGCCAATACCTGCAAA
TGGGCAACAGGCCAGCAGCCAAAATGAAGGCTTGACTATTGACCTGAAGAATTTTAGAAAACCAGGAGAG
AAGACCTTCACCCAACGAAGCCGTCTTTTTGTGGGAAATCTTCCTCCCGACATCACTGAGGAAGAAATGA
GGAAACTATTTGAGAAATATGGAAAGGCAGGCGAAGTCTTCATTCATAAGGATAAAGGATTTGGCTTTAT
CCGCTTGGAAACCCGAACCCTAGCGGAGATTGCCAAAGTGGAGCTGGACAATATGCCACTCCGTGGAAAG
CAGCTGCGTGTGCGCTTTGCCTGCCATAGTGCATCCCTTACAGTTCGAAACCTTCCTCAGTATGTGTCCA
ACGAACTGCTGGAAGAAGCCTTTTCTGTGTTTGGCCAGGTAGAGAGGGCTGTAGTCATTGTGGATGATCG
AGGAAGGCCCTCAGGAAAAGGCATTGTTGAGTTCTCAGGGAAGCCAGCTGCTCGGAAAGCTCTGGACAGA
TGCAGTGAAGGCTCCTTCCTGCTAACCACATTTCCTCGTCCTGTGACTGTGGAGCCCATGGACCAGTTAG
ATGATGAAGAGGGACTTCCAGAGAAGCTGGTTATAAAAAACCAGCAATTTCACAAGGAACGAGAGCAGCC
ACCCAGATTTGCACAGCCTGGCTCCTTTGAGTATGAATATGCCATGCGCTGGAAGGCACTCATTGAGATG
GAGAAGCAGCAGCAGGACCAAGTGGACCGCAACATCAAGGAGGCTCGTGAGAAGCTGGAGATGGAGATGG
AAGCTGCACGCCATGAGCACCAGGTCATGCTAATGAGACAGGATTTGATGAGGCGCCAAGAAGAACTTCG
GAGGATGGAAGAGCTGCACAACCAAGAGGTGCAAAAACGAAAGCAACTGGAGCTCAGGCAGGAGGAAGAG
CGCAGGCGCCGTGAAGAAGAGATGCGGCGGCAGCAAGAAGAAATGATGCGGCGACAGCAGGAAGGATTCA
AGGGAACCTTCCCTGATGCGAGAGAGCAGGAGATTCGGATGGGTCAGATGGCTATGGGAGGTGCTATGGG
CATAAACAACAGAGGTGCCATGCCCCCTGCTCCTGTGCCAGCTGGTACCCCAGCTCCTCCAGGACCTGCC
ACTATGATGCCGGATGGAACTTTGGGATTGACCCCACCAACAACTGAACGCTTTGGTCAGGCTGCTACAA
TGGAAGGAATTGGGGCAATTGGTGGAACTCCTCCTGCATTCAACCGTGCAGCTCCTGGAGCTGAATTTGC
CCCAAACAAACGTCGCCGATACTAGTAATGAACTAGTCCGTAACTTGAAAGTATTTCGATTTCTTGGCTT
TATATATCTTGTGGAAAGGACGAATGATTACGTATCTGACTAAATAG
