>Addgene plasmid #142125 | TFORF2628 | depositor partial sequence | sequence record 278513 | Barcode
ATGATTACGTATCTGACTAAATAG
